Addgene plasmid #198795: pWP171
Purpose: Co-expression plasmid for the OLL neurons
Depositing lab: Paul Sternberg. Depositing organization: California Institute of Technology. Publication: A cGAL-UAS bipartite expression toolkit for Caenorhabditis elegans sensory neurons. Nava S, Palma W, Wan X, Oh JY, Gharib S, Wang H, Revanna JS, Tan M, Zhang M, Liu J, Chen CH, Lee JS, Perry B, Sternberg PW. Proc Natl Acad Sci U S A. 2023 Dec 19;120(51):e2221680120. doi: 10.1073/pnas.2221680120. Epub 2023 Dec 14. PubMed 38096407.
Backbone
  Vector backbone: pAH35
  Backbone size w/o insert (bp): 3704
  Vector type: Worm Expression
Growth in bacteria
  Bacterial resistance: Ampicillin, 100 μg/mL
  Growth temperature: 37°C
  Growth strain: DH5alpha
  Copy number: High Copy
Gene/Insert
  Gene/Insert name: Peat4prom9-NLS-cGAL(DBD)-gp41-1-N-intein
  Species: C. elegans (nematode)
  Insert size (bp): 180
  Cloning method: Restriction Enzyme; 5′ cloning site Unknown (unknown if destroyed); 3′ cloning site Unknown (unknown if destroyed)
Terms and licenses: Academic/Nonprofit Terms; Industry Terms: Not Available to Industry
How to cite: pWP171 was a gift from Paul Sternberg (Addgene plasmid # 198795 ; http://n2t.net/addgene:198795 ; RRID:Addgene_198795)
