[The description below was written by a language model from this plasmid's Addgene catalogue record and pLannotate feature annotations shown in this document.]
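Description:
pWP171 is a C. elegans expression plasmid built on the pAH35 backbone and belongs to a cGAL-UAS bipartite expression toolkit for worm sensory neurons. Its stated purpose is as a co-expression plasmid for the OLL neurons. It is propagated in E. coli as a high-copy plasmid: the feature table shows a ColE1/pUC-type origin and a β-lactamase (AmpR) gene with its own promoter for ampicillin selection. It also shows pUC-derived remnants: a lacI fragment, CAP binding site, lac promoter and operator, and a fragment of the multiple cloning site. The sequenced record is 3,884 nt, which matches the listed 3,704 bp backbone plus a 180 bp insert. This suggests that the cloned piece is the short promoter element (eat-4 prom9) and that the coding cassette already sits in the backbone, although the record does not say so explicitly.

The payload is named Peat4prom9-NLS-cGAL(DBD)-gp41-1-N-intein. A fragment of the eat-4 regulatory region drives a nuclear-localised GAL4-family DNA-binding domain fused to the N-terminal half of the gp41-1 split intein. Automated annotation picks up only the GAL4-like coding segment. The promoter, NLS, intein and any 3′ UTR are not annotated, so their positions cannot be confirmed from the table. In a split-intein design of this kind, the DNA-binding half is transcriptionally inactive on its own. It must meet a partner construct that carries the complementary C-intein fused to an activation domain and is expressed from a second promoter. Protein trans-splicing then reconstitutes a functional driver only in cells where both promoters are active. That intersection is presumably how UAS-effector expression is restricted to the OLL neurons, but the partner plasmid is not identified in this record.
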