Features (pLannotate 1.2.2; 9 found; start..end, strand, type, name):
    224..241     -  misc_feature   MCS (fragment): pUC18/19 multiple cloning site
    351..791     +  CDS            GAL4 (fragment): GAL4_YEAST - Experimental evidence at protein level: Swiss-Prot protein existence level 1. This protein is a positive regulator for the gene expression of the galactose-induced genes such as GAL1, GAL2, GAL7, GAL10, and MEL1 which code for the enzymes used to convert galactose to glucose. It recognizes a 17 base pair sequence in (5'-CGGRNNRCYNYNCNCCG-3') the upstream activating sequence (UAS-G) of these genes. From Saccharomyces cerevisiae (strain ATCC 204508 / S288c) (Baker's yeast).
   1629..1733    +  promoter       AmpR promoter: bla
   1734..2594    +  CDS            AmpR: β-lactamase; bla; confers resistance to ampicillin, carbenicillin, and related antibiotics
   2765..3353    +  rep_origin     ori: high-copy-number ColE1/pMB1/pBR322/pUC origin of replication
   3536..3628    +  CDS            lacI (fragment): lac repressor; lacI; The lac repressor binds to the lac operator to inhibit transcription in E. coli. This inhibition can be relieved by adding lactose or isopropyl-β-D-thiogalactopyranoside (IPTG).
   3641..3662    +  protein_bind   CAP binding site: CAP binding activates transcription in the presence of cAMP. E. coli catabolite activator protein
   3677..3707    +  promoter       lac promoter: promoter for the E. coli lac operon
   3715..3731    +  protein_bind   lac operator: The lac repressor binds to the lac operator to inhibit transcription in E. coli. This inhibition can be relieved by adding lactose or isopropyl-β-D-thiogalactopyranoside (IPTG). lac repressor encoded by lacI
>Addgene plasmid #198795 | pWP171 | addgene full sequence | sequence record 390793 | Addgene NGS Result
AAGCTTGCATGCGCGGCCGCACTGACTGGGCCGGCCCAAACAAATGGTTGGAGAGCCACTCGCCAAGTGA
GTTTCTTTTGAGATTTTTTGTCCACCATTTCCGGAGCCCAACACAACAAAAAGGCACACGGCCGTGAAAT
TGGTGGGGCTGAATGAGCGCACATACCTCTCAAGCATTAACATTTTTTTCGATTCCATATCTCAACTAAT
TTCAGAGGCGCGCCTCTAGAGGATCCCCGGGATTGGCCAAAGGACCCAAAGGTATGTTTCGAATGATACT
AACATAACATAGAACATTTTCAGGAGGACCCTTGGCTAGGATGGGCCCTAAAAAGAAGCGTAAAGCTAGC
ATGAAGCTGTTGTCTTCAATGGAACAAGCTTGCGACATATGCCGGTTAAAAAAACTCAGGTGCTCGAAGG
AAAAGCCCAAGTGTGCCAAGTGTCTGAAGAACAACTCGGAGTGCCGTTATTCTCCCAAGGCTATGAGGTC
CCCACTGACCAGGGCGCATCTGACAGAGGTAGAATCAAGGTTGGAAAAATTGGAAGATTTGTTTCTGCTC
ATGTTTCCTCGGGAAAACCTGGACAGCATTTTGAACATGGACTCTTTGGACGAAGTGAAAGTAATGTTGA
AACAATTATATATGCAGGACTATGGTGACACGGATGCTGCTATGGATAGCTTGACCCCTATGGAAAATGG
CATGTCTGAAGGGCCGAGAAAACACATGAAGACTGCGACATCATCGCCAAAAGTGGATGAAGATGGAAGC
CAAAGTCAGTTGAGTGTATCGCCGGAATTCCCGCTGCAGTCTGGTGGCGGAGGGGCTCCTAGGTGCCTCG
ACCTCAAGACCCAAGTCCAAACCCCACAAGGAATGAAGGAGATCTCCAACATCCAAGTCGGAGACCTCGT
CCTCTCCAACACCGGATACAACGAGGTCCTCAACGTCTTCCCAAAGTCCAAGAAGAAGTCCTACAAGATC
ACCCTCGAGGACGGAAAGGAGATCATCTGCTCCGAGGAGCACCTCTTCCCAACCCAAACCGGAGAGATGA
ACATCTCCGGAGGACTCAAGGAGGGAATGTGCCTCTACGTCAAGGAGTAAGGTACCGAATTCGCTAGCCG
GCCATACAAGTAATCCGGATGATCGACGCCAACGTCGTTGAATTTTCAAATTTTAAATACTGAATATTTG
TTTTTTTTCCTATTATTTATTTATTCTCTTTGTGTTTTTTTTCTTGCTTTCTAAAAAATTAATTCAATCC
AAATCTAAACATTTTTTTTTCTCTTTCCGTCTCCCAATTCGTATTCCGCTCCTCTCATCTGAACACAATG
TGCAAGTTTATTTATCTTCTCGCTTTCATTTCATTAGGACGTGGGGGGAATTGGTGGAAGGGGGAAACAC
ACAAAAGGATGATGGAAATGAAATAAGGACACACAATATGCAACAACATTCAATTCAGAAATATGGAGGA
AGGTTTAAAAGAAAACATAAAAATATATAGAGGAGGAAGGAAAACTAGTAAAAAATAAGCAAAGAAATTA
GGCGAACGATGAGAATTGTCCTCGCTTGGGCCCAAAAGGCCTTTTTTTTTTGGCGCCGACGTCAGGTGGC
ACTTTTCGGGGAAATGTGCGCGGAACCCCTATTTGTTTATTTTTCTAAATACATTCAAATATGTATCCGC
TCATGAGACAATAACCCTGATAAATGCTTCAATAATATTGAAAAAGGAAGAGTATGAGTATTCAACATTT
CCGTGTCGCCCTTATTCCCTTTTTTGCGGCATTTTGCCTTCCTGTTTTTGCTCACCCAGAAACGCTGGTG
AAAGTAAAAGATGCTGAAGATCAGTTGGGTGCACGAGTGGGTTACATCGAACTGGATCTCAACAGCGGTA
AGATCCTTGAGAGTTTTCGCCCCGAAGAACGTTTTCCAATGATGAGCACTTTTAAAGTTCTGCTATGTGG
CGCGGTATTATCCCGTATTGACGCCGGGCAAGAGCAACTCGGTCGCCGCATACACTATTCTCAGAATGAC
TTGGTTGAGTACTCACCAGTCACAGAAAAGCATCTTACGGATGGCATGACAGTAAGAGAATTATGCAGTG
CTGCCATAACCATGAGTGATAACACTGCGGCCAACTTACTTCTGACAACGATCGGAGGACCGAAGGAGCT
AACCGCTTTTTTGCACAACATGGGGGATCATGTAACTCGCCTTGATCGTTGGGAACCGGAGCTGAATGAA
GCCATACCAAACGACGAGCGTGACACCACGATGCCTGTAGCAATGGCAACAACGTTGCGCAAACTATTAA
CTGGCGAACTACTTACTCTAGCTTCCCGGCAACAATTAATAGACTGGATGGAGGCGGATAAAGTTGCAGG
ACCACTTCTGCGCTCGGCCCTTCCGGCTGGCTGGTTTATTGCTGATAAATCTGGAGCCGGTGAGCGTGGG
TCTCGCGGTATCATTGCAGCACTGGGGCCAGATGGTAAGCCCTCCCGTATCGTAGTTATCTACACGACGG
GGAGTCAGGCAACTATGGATGAACGAAATAGACAGATCGCTGAGATAGGTGCCTCACTGATTAAGCATTG
GTAACTGTCAGACCAAGTTTACTCATATATACTTTAGATTGATTTAAAACTTCATTTTTAATTTAAAAGG
ATCTAGGTGAAGATCCTTTTTGATAATCTCATGACCAAAATCCCTTAACGTGAGTTTTCGTTCCACTGAG
CGTCAGACCCCGTAGAAAAGATCAAAGGATCTTCTTGAGATCCTTTTTTTCTGCGCGTAATCTGCTGCTT
GCAAACAAAAAAACCACCGCTACCAGCGGTGGTTTGTTTGCCGGATCAAGAGCTACCAACTCTTTTTCCG
AAGGTAACTGGCTTCAGCAGAGCGCAGATACCAAATACTGTTCTTCTAGTGTAGCCGTAGTTAGGCCACC
ACTTCAAGAACTCTGTAGCACCGCCTACATACCTCGCTCTGCTAATCCTGTTACCAGTGGCTGCTGCCAG
TGGCGATAAGTCGTGTCTTACCGGGTTGGACTCAAGACGATAGTTACCGGATAAGGCGCAGCGGTCGGGC
TGAACGGGGGGTTCGTGCACACAGCCCAGCTTGGAGCGAACGACCTACACCGAACTGAGATACCTACAGC
GTGAGCTATGAGAAAGCGCCACGCTTCCCGAAGGGAGAAAGGCGGACAGGTATCCGGTAAGCGGCAGGGT
CGGAACAGGAGAGCGCACGAGGGAGCTTCCAGGGGGAAACGCCTGGTATCTTTATAGTCCTGTCGGGTTT
CGCCACCTCTGACTTGAGCGTCGATTTTTGTGATGCTCGTCAGGGGGGCGGAGCCTATGGAAAAACGCCA
GCAACGCGGCCTTTTTACGGTTCCTGGCCTTTTGCTGGCCTTTTGCTCACATGTTCTTTCCTGCGTTATC
CCCTGATTCTGTGGATAACCGTATTACCGCCTTTGAGTGAGCTGATACCGCTCGCCGCAGCCGAACGACC
GAGCGCAGCGAGTCAGTGAGCGAGGAAGCGGAAGAGCGCCCAATACGCAAACCGCCTCTCCCCGCGCGTT
GGCCGATTCATTAATGCAGCTGGCACGACAGGTTTCCCGACTGGAAAGCGGGCAGTGAGCGCAACGCAAT
TAATGTGAGTTAGCTCACTCATTAGGCACCCCAGGCTTTACACTTTATGCTTCCGGCTCGTATGTTGTGT
GGAATTGTGAGCGGATAACAATTTCACACAGGAAACAGCTATGACCATGATTACGCCAAGCTGTAAGTTT
AAACATGATCTTACTAACTAACTATTCTCATTTAAATTTTCAGAGCTTAAAAATGGCTGAAATCACTCAC
AACGATGGATACGCTAACAACTTGGAAATGAAAT
