>Addgene plasmid #198795 | pWP171 | depositor partial sequence | sequence record 385049 | eat-4promoter9
CAAACAAATGGTTGGAGAGCCACTCGCCAAGTGAGTTTCTTTTGAGATTTTTTGTCCACCATTTCCGGAG
CCCAACACAACAAAAAGGCACACGGCCGTGAAATTGGTGGGGCTGAATGAGCGCACATACCTCTCAAGCA
TTAACATTTTTTTCGATTCCATATCTCAACTAATTTCAGA
